>Addgene plasmid #167851 | pET28-MHL: nsp10_SARS-CoV-2 | addgene full sequence | sequence record 330626 | Addgene NGS Result
CGGTGATGCCGGCCACGATGCGTCCGGCGTAGAGGATCGAGATCTCGATCCCGCGAAATTAATACGACTC
ACTATAGGGGAATTGTGAGCGGATAACAATTCCCCTCTAGAAATAATTTTGTTTAACTTTAAGAAGGAGA
TATACCATGCATCATCATCATCATCACAGCAGCGGCAGAGAAAACTTGTATTTCCAGGGC
[417 nt withheld, positions 201-617]
TGATGACGAAGCTTGCGGCCGCACTCGAGCACCACCACCACCACCACTGAGATCCGGCTGCTAACAAAGC
CCGAAAGGAAGCTGAGTTGGCTGCTGCCACCGCTGAGCAATAACTAGCATAACCCCTTGGGGCCTCTAAA
CGGGTCTTGAGGGGTTTTTTGCTGAAAGGAGGAACTATATCCGGATTGGCGAATGGG
[124 nt withheld, positions 815-938]
C
[91 nt withheld, positions 940-1030]
A
[49 nt withheld, positions 1032-1080]
CCTTTGACGTTGGAGTCCACGTTCTTT
[37 nt withheld, positions 1108-1144]
ACCCTATCTCGGTCTATTCTTTTGATTTATAAGGGATTTTGCCGATTTCGGCCTATTGGTTAAAAAATGA
GCTGATTTAACAAAAATTTAACGCGAATTTTAACAAAATATTAACGCTTACAATTTAGGTGGCACTTTTC
GGGGAAATGTGCGCGGAACCCCTATTTGTTTATTTTTCTAAATACATTCAAATATGTATCCGCTCATGAA
TTAATTCTTAGAAAAACTCATCGAGCATCAAATGAAACTGCAATTTATTCATATCAGGATTATCAATACC
ATATTTTTGAAAAAGCCGTTTCTGTAATGAAGGAGAAAACTCACCGAGGCAGTTCCATAGGATGGCAAGA
TCCTGGTATCGGTCTGCGATTCCGACTCGTCCAACATCAATACAACCTATTAATTTCCCCTCGTCAAAAA
TAAGGTTATCAAGTGAGAAATCACCATGAGTGACGACTGAATCCGGTGAGAATGGCAAAAGTTTATGCAT
TTCTTTCCAGACTTGTTCAACAGGCCAGCCATTACGCTCGTCATCAAAATCACTCGCATCAACCAAACCG
TTATTCATTCGTGATTGCGCCTGAGCGAGACGAAATACGCGATCGCTGTTAAAAGGACAATTACAAACAG
GAATCGAATGCAACCGGCGCAGGAACACTGCCAGCGCATCAACAATATTTTCACCTGAATCAGGATATTC
TTCTAATACCTGGAATGCTGTTTTCCCGGGGATCGCAGTGGTGAGTAACCATGCATCATCAGGAGTACGG
ATAAAATGCTTGATGGTCGGAAGAGGCATAAATTCCGTCAGCCAGTTTAGTCTGACCATCTCATCTGTAA
CATCATTGGCAACGCTACCTTTGCCATGTTTCAGAAACAACTCTGGCGCATCGGGCTTCCCATACAATCG
ATAGATTGTCGCACCTGATTGCCCGACATTATCGCGAGCCCATTTATACCCATATAAATCAGCATCCATG
TTGGAATTTAATCGCGGCCTAGAGCAAGACGTTTCCCGTTGAATATGGCTCATAACACCCCTTGTATTAC
TGTTTATGTAAGCAGACAGTTTTATTGTTCATGACCAAAATCCCTTAACGTGAGTTTTCGTTCCACTGAG
CGTCAGACCCCGTAGAAAAGATCAAAGGATCTTCTTGAGATCCTTTTTTTCTGCGCGTAATCTGCTGCTT
GCAAACAAAAAAACCACCGCTACCAGCGGTGGTTTGTTTGCCGGATCAAGAGCTACCAACTCTTTTTCCG
AAGGTAACTGGCTTCAGCAGAGCGCAGATACCAAATACTGTCCTTCTAGTGTAGCCGTAGTTAGGCCACC
ACTTCAAGAACTCTGTAGCACCGCCTACATACCTCGCTCTGCTAATCCTGTTACCAGTGGCTGCTGCCAG
TGGCGATAAGTCGTGTCTTACCGGGTTGGACTCAAGACGATAGTTACCGGATAAGGCGCAGCGGTCGGGC
TGAACGGGGGGTTCGTGCACACAGCCCAGCTTGGAGCGAACGACCTACACCGAACTGAGATACCTACAGC
GTGAGCTATGAGAAAGCGCCACGCTTCCCGAAGGGAGAAAGGCGGACAGGTATCCGGTAAGCGGCAGGGT
CGGAACAGGAGAGCGCACGAGGGAGCTTCCAGGGGGAAACGCCTGGTATCTTTATAGTCCTGTCGGGTTT
CGCCACCTCTGACTTGAGCGTCGATTTTTGTGATGCTCGTCAGGGGGGCGGAGCCTATGGAAAAACGCCA
GCAACGCGGCCTTTTTACGGTTCCTGGCCTTTTGCTGGCCTTTTGCTCACATGTTCTTTCCTGCGTTATC
CCCTGATTCTGTGGATAACCGTATTACCGCCTTTGAGTGAGCTGATACCGCTCGCCGCAGCCGAACGACC
GAGCGCAGCGAGTCAGTGAGCGAGGAAGCGGAAGAGCGCCTGATGCGGTATTTTCTCCTTACGCATCTGT
GCGGTATTTCACACCGCAATGGTGCACTCTCAGTACAATCTGCTCTGATGCCGCATAGTTAAGCCAGTAT
ACACTCCGCTATCGCTACGTGACTGGGTCATGGCTGCGCCCCGACACCCGCCAACACCCGCTGACGCGCC
CTGACGGGCTTGTCTGCTCCCGGCATCCGCTTACAGACAAGCTGTGACCGTCTCCGGGAGCTGCATGTGT
CAGAGGTTTTCACCGTCATCACCGAAACGCGCGAGGCAGCTGCGGTAAAGCTCATCAGCGTGGTCGTGAA
GCGATTCACAGATGTCTGCCTGTTCATCCGCGTCCAGCTCGTTGAGTTTCTCCAGAAGCGTTAATGTCTG
GCTTCTGATAAAGCGGGCCATGTTAAGGGCGGTTTTTTCCTGTTTGGTCACTGATGCCTCCGTGTAAGGG
GGATTTCTGTTCATGGGGGTAATGATACCGATGAAACGAGAGAGGATGCTCACGATACGGGTTACTGATG
ATGAACATGCCCGGTTACTGGAACGTTGTGAGGGTAAACAACTGGCGGTATGGATGCGGCGGGACCAGAG
AAAAATCACTCAGGGTCAATGCCAGCGCTTCGTTAATACAGATGTAGGTGTTCCACAGGGTAGCCAGCAG
CATCCTGCGATGCAGATCCGGAACATAATGGTGCAGGGCGCTGACTTCCGCGTTTCCAGACTTTACGAAA
CACGGAAACCGAAGACCATTCATGTTGTTGCTCAGGTCGCAGACGTTTTGCAGCAGCAGTCGCTTCACGT
TCGCTCGCGTATCGGTGATTCATTCTGCTAACCAGTAAGGCAACCCCGCCAGCCTAGCCGGGTCCTCAAC
GACAGGAGCACGATCATGCGCACCCGTGGGGCCGCCATGCCGGCGATAATGGCCTGCTTCTCGCCGAAAC
GTTTGGTGGCGGGACCAGTGACGAAGGCTTGAGCGAGGGCGTGCAAGATTCCGAATACCGCAAGCGACAG
GCCGATCATCGTCGCGCTCCAGCGAAAGCGGTCCTCGCCGAAAATGACCCAGAGCGCTGCCGGCACCTGT
CCTACGAGTTGCATGATAAAGAAGACAGTCATAAGTGCGGCGACGATAGTCATGCCCCGCGCCCACCGGA
AGGAGCTGACTGGGTTGAAGGCTCTCAAGGGCATCGGTCGAGATCCCGGTGCCTAATGAGTGAGCTAACT
TACATTAATTGCGTTGCGCTCACTGCCCGCTTTCCAGTCGGGAAACCTGTCGTGCCAGCTGCATTAATGA
ATCGGCCAACGCGCGGGGAGAGGCGGTTTGCGTATTGGGCGCCAGGGTGGTTTTTCTTTTCACCAGTGAG
ACGGGCAACAGCTGATTGCCCTTCACCGCCTGGCCCTGAGAGAGTTGCAGCAAGCGGTCCACGCTGGTTT
GCCCCAGCAGGCGAAAATCCTGTTTGATGGTGGTTAACGGCGGGATATAACATGAGCTGTCTTCGGTATC
GTCGTATCCCACTACCGAGATATCCGCACCAACGCGCAGCCCGGACTCGGTAATGGCGCGCATTGCGCCC
AGCGCCATCTGATCGTTGGCAACCAGCATCGCAGTGGGAACGATGCCCTCATTCAGCATTTGCATGGTTT
GTTGAAAACCGGACATGGCACTCCAGTCGCCTTCCCGTTCCGCTATCGGCTGAATTTGATTGCGAGTGAG
ATATTTATGCCAGCCAGCCAGACGCAGACGCGCCGAGACAGAACTTAATGGGCCCGCTAACAGCGCGATT
TGCTGGTGACCCAATGCGACCAGATGCTCCACGCCCAGTCGCGTACCGTCTTCATGGGAGAAAATAATAC
TGTTGATGGGTGTCTGGTCAGAGACATCAAGAAATAACGCCGGAACATTAGTGCAGGCAGCTTCCACAGC
AATGGCATCCTGGTCATCCAGCGGATAGTTAATGATCAGCCCACTGACGCGTTGCGCGAGAAGATTGTGC
ACCGCCGCTTTACAGGCTTCGACGCCGCTTCGTTCTACCATCGACACCACCACGCTGGCACCCAGTTGAT
CGGCGCGAGATTTAATCGCCGCGACAATTTGCGACGGCGCGTGCAGGGCCAGACTGGAGGTGGCAACGCC
AATCAGCAACGACTGTTTGCCCGCCAGTTGTTGTGCCACGCGGTTGGGAATGTAATTCAGCTCCGCCATC
GCCGCTTCCACTTTTTCCCGCGTTTTCGCAGAAACGTGGCTGGCCTGGTTCACCACGCGGGAAACGGTCT
GATAAGAGACACCGGCATACTCTGCGACATCGTATAACGTTACTGGTTTCACATTCACCACCCTGAATTG
ACTCTCTTCCGGGCGCTATCATGCCATACCGCGAAAGGTTTTGCGCCATTCGATGGTGTCCGGGATCTCG
ACGCTCTCCCTTATGCGACTCCTGCATTAGGAAGCAGCCCAGTAGTAGGTTGAGGCCGTTGAGCACCGCC
GCCGCAAGGAATGGTGCATGCAAGGAGATGGCGCCCAACAGTCCCCCGGCCACGGGGCCTGCCACCATAC
CCACGCCGAAACAAGCGCTCATGAGCCCGAAGTGGCGAGCCCGATCTTCCCCATCGGTGATGTCGGCGAT
ATAGGCGCCAGCAACCGCACCTGTGGCGC
Features (pLannotate 1.2.2; 20 found; start..end, strand, type, name):
     60..78      +  promoter       T7 promoter: promoter for bacteriophage T7 RNA polymerase
     79..103     +  protein_bind   lac operator: The lac repressor binds to the lac operator to inhibit transcription in E. coli. This inhibition can be relieved by adding lactose or isopropyl-β-D-thiogalactopyranoside (IPTG). lac repressor encoded by lacI
    118..140     +  RBS            RBS: efficient ribosome binding site from bacteriophage T7 gene 10 (Olins and Rangwala, 1989)
    148..166     +  CDS            capTEV™ (fragment): composite tag for in vivo biotinylation, TEV protease cleavage, and 6xHis tagging
    201..617     +  CDS            R1A_SARS2 (fragment) (sequence withheld): Experimental evidence at protein level: Swiss-Prot protein existence level 1. [Non-structural protein 10]: Plays a pivotal role in viral transcription by stimulating both nsp14 3'-5' exoribonuclease and nsp16 2'-O-methyltransferase activities. Therefore plays an essential role in viral mRNAs cap methylation. From Severe acute respiratory syndrome coronavirus 2 (2019-nCoV) (SARS-CoV-2).
    647..664     +  CDS            9xHis (fragment): 9xHis affinity tag
    674..723     +  CDS            SET1 (fragment): solubility-enhancement tag derived from T7 phage gene 10B
    731..778     +  terminator     T7 terminator: transcription terminator for bacteriophage T7 RNA polymerase
    815..1243    +  rep_origin     f1 ori (sequence partly withheld): f1 bacteriophage origin of replication; arrow indicates direction of (+) strand synthesis
   1296..1353    +  promoter       AmpR promoter (fragment): bla
   1362..2177    -  CDS            KanR: aminoglycoside phosphotransferase; aph(3')-Ia; confers resistance to kanamycin in bacteria or G418 (Geneticin®) in eukaryotes
   2299..2887    +  rep_origin     ori: high-copy-number ColE1/pMB1/pBR322/pUC origin of replication
   3073..3212    -  misc_feature   bom: basis of mobility region from pBR322
   3314..3505    -  CDS            rop: Rop protein, which maintains plasmids at low copy number; rop
   3522..3902    +  CDS            YPB1_ECOLX: Protein predicted: Swiss-Prot protein existence level 4. From Escherichia coli.
   3974..4265    -  CDS            TcR (fragment): tetracycline efflux protein; tet; confers resistance to tetracycline
   4280..4301    -  protein_bind   CAP binding site: CAP binding activates transcription in the presence of cAMP. E. coli catabolite activator protein
   4314..5396    -  CDS            lacI: lac repressor; lacI; The lac repressor binds to the lac operator to inhibit transcription in E. coli. This inhibition can be relieved by adding lactose or isopropyl-β-D-thiogalactopyranoside (IPTG).
   5397..5474    -  promoter       lacI promoter: lacI
   5482..38      -  CDS            TcR (fragment) (across the origin): tetracycline efflux protein; tet; confers resistance to tetracycline
