[The description below was written by a language model from this plasmid's Addgene catalogue record and pLannotate feature annotations shown in this document.]
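Description:
pET28-MHL: nsp10_SARS-CoV-2 is a bacterial expression plasmid of about 5.7 kb built on the pET28-MHL backbone, a pET28 derivative adapted for ligation-independent cloning. It is maintained in E. coli through a pBR322/ColE1-type origin accompanied by the bom region and the rop gene. Rop restrains plasmid copy number, which fits the catalogue's low-copy designation. Selection is by kanamycin through an aph(3')-Ia resistance gene. An f1 phage origin is also present, along with short remnants of the tetracycline resistance gene and other pBR322-derived sequence, which the annotation lists only as fragments.

The payload is a 417 bp coding sequence for non-structural protein 10 of SARS-CoV-2, a segment of the viral replicase polyprotein. nsp10 acts as a cofactor that stimulates the nsp14 exoribonuclease and the nsp16 2'-O-methyltransferase, and so contributes to viral mRNA cap methylation. Transcription is driven by a T7 promoter followed by a lac operator and the T7 gene 10 ribosome binding site, and it ends at the T7 terminator. The plasmid-borne lacI gene supplies repressor, so expression depends on a host providing T7 RNA polymerase and is induced with IPTG. The backbone adds an N-terminal 6xHis tag followed by a TEV protease site, allowing metal-affinity purification and later tag removal. The annotation also detects a His-tag fragment and a short T7 gene 10-derived fragment downstream of the insert, typical of pET28 backbones; the record does not indicate that they are part of the expressed protein. The stated purpose is recombinant production of nsp10, and the associated publication used the nsp10–nsp16 complex in a high-throughput RNA displacement screening assay.
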