Addgene plasmid #167851: pET28-MHL: nsp10_SARS-CoV-2
Purpose: Bacterial expression of the SARS-CoV-2 protein nsp10
Depositing lab: Cheryl Arrowsmith. Depositing organization: University of Toronto. Publication: A High-Throughput RNA Displacement Assay for Screening SARS-CoV-2 nsp10-nsp16 Complex toward Developing Therapeutics for COVID-19. Perveen S, Khalili Yazdi A, Devkota K, Li F, Ghiabi P, Hajian T, Loppnau P, Bolotokova A, Vedadi M. SLAS Discov. 2021 Jan 10:2472555220985040. doi: 10.1177/2472555220985040. PubMed 33423577.
Backbone
  Vector backbone: pET28-MHL
  Backbone manufacturer: SGC (Addgene Plasmid #26096)
  Vector type: Bacterial Expression
Growth in bacteria
  Bacterial resistance: Kanamycin, 50 μg/mL
  Growth temperature: 37°C
  Growth strain: DH5alpha
  Copy number: Low Copy
Gene/Insert
  Gene/Insert name: nsp10
  Species: SARS-CoV-2
  Insert size (bp): 417
  Promoter: T7
  Tag / fusion protein: 6xHis-TEV (N terminal on backbone)
  Cloning method: Ligation Independent Cloning
  Sequencing primers: 5′ T7; 3′ T7-term
Terms and licenses: Academic/Nonprofit Terms; Industry Terms
Depositor comments: SGC clone sample ID: nsp10_SARS2:MVC019-B04:C245486
How to cite: pET28-MHL: nsp10_SARS-CoV-2 was a gift from Cheryl Arrowsmith (Addgene plasmid # 167851 ; http://n2t.net/addgene:167851 ; RRID:Addgene_167851)
