>Addgene plasmid #167851 | pET28-MHL: nsp10_SARS-CoV-2 | depositor partial sequence | sequence record 325799 | nsp10 sequence
[417 nt withheld, positions 1-417]
